LOCUS       Exported 8928 bp ds-DNA circular SYN 12-MAY-2021
DEFINITION  Lentiviral vector to express ERK KTR mClover under CMV promoter
            (With Puromycin Resistance).
ACCESSION   .
VERSION     .
KEYWORDS    pLentiCMV Puro DEST ERKKTRClover
SOURCE      synthetic DNA construct
  ORGANISM  synthetic DNA construct
REFERENCE   1 (bases 1 to 8928)
  AUTHORS   Regot S, Hughey JJ, Bajar BT, Carrasco S, Covert MW
  TITLE     High-sensitivity measurements of multiple kinase activities in live
            single cells.
  JOURNAL   Cell. 2014 Jun 19;157(7):1724-34. doi: 10.1016/j.cell.2014.04.039.
  PUBMED    24949979
REFERENCE   2 (bases 1 to 8928)
  AUTHORS   .
  TITLE     Direct Submission
  JOURNAL   Exported May 12, 2021 from SnapGene Server 1.1.58
            http://www.snapgene.com
FEATURES             Location/Qualifiers
     source          1..8928
                     /organism="synthetic DNA construct"
                     /mol_type="other DNA"
     promoter        27..131
                     /gene="bla"
                     /label=AmpR promoter
     CDS             132..992
                     /codon_start=1
                     /gene="bla"
                     /product="beta-lactamase"
                     /label=AmpR
                     /note="confers resistance to ampicillin, carbenicillin, and
                     related antibiotics"
                     /translation="MSIQHFRVALIPFFAAFCLPVFAHPETLVKVKDAEDQLGARVGYI
                     ELDLNSGKILESFRPEERFPMMSTFKVLLCGAVLSRIDAGQEQLGRRIHYSQNDLVEYS
                     PVTEKHLTDGMTVRELCSAAITMSDNTAANLLLTTIGGPKELTAFLHNMGDHVTRLDRW
                     EPELNEAIPNDERDTTMPVAMATTLRKLLTGELLTLASRQQLIDWMEADKVAGPLLRSA
                     LPAGWFIADKSGAGERGSRGIIAALGPDGKPSRIVVIYTTGSQATMDERNRQIAEIGAS
                     LIKHW"
     primer_bind     complement(350..369)
                     /label=Amp-R
                     /note="Ampicillin resistance gene, reverse primer"
     rep_origin      1163..1751
                     /direction=RIGHT
                     /label=ori
                     /note="high-copy-number ColE1/pMB1/pBR322/pUC origin of
                     replication"
     primer_bind     1652..1671
                     /label=pBR322ori-F
                     /note="pBR322 origin, forward primer"
     primer_bind     1905..1922
                     /label=L4440
                     /note="L4440 vector, forward primer"
     protein_bind    2039..2060
                     /label=CAP binding site
                     /bound_moiety="E. coli catabolite activator protein"
                     /note="CAP binding activates transcription in the presence
                     of cAMP."
     promoter        2075..2105
                     /label=lac promoter
                     /note="promoter for the E. coli lac operon"
     protein_bind    2113..2129
                     /label=lac operator
                     /bound_moiety="lac repressor encoded by lacI"
                     /note="The lac repressor binds to the lac operator to
                     inhibit transcription in E. coli. This inhibition can be
                     relieved by adding lactose or
                     isopropyl-beta-D-thiogalactopyranoside (IPTG)."
     primer_bind     2118..2140
                     /label=M13/pUC Reverse
                     /note="In lacZ gene"
     primer_bind     2137..2153
                     /label=M13 rev
                     /note="common sequencing primer, one of multiple similar
                     variants"
     primer_bind     2137..2153
                     /label=M13 Reverse
                     /note="In lacZ gene. Also called M13-rev"
     primer_bind     2172..2192
                     /label=T3
                     /note="T3 promoter, forward primer"
     promoter        2174..2192
                     /label=T3 promoter
                     /note="promoter for bacteriophage T3 RNA polymerase"
     promoter        2220..2446
                     /label=RSV promoter
                     /note="Rous sarcoma virus enhancer/promoter"
     LTR             2447..2627
                     /label=5' LTR (truncated)
                     /note="truncated 5' long terminal repeat (LTR) from HIV-1"
     misc_feature    2674..2799
                     /label=HIV-1 Psi
                     /note="packaging signal of human immunodeficiency virus
                     type 1"
     misc_feature    3292..3525
                     /label=RRE
                     /note="The Rev response element (RRE) of HIV-1 allows for
                     Rev-dependent mRNA export from the nucleus to the
                     cytoplasm."
     CDS             3710..3754
                     /codon_start=1
                     /product="antigenic peptide corresponding to amino acids
                     655 to 669 of the HIV envelope protein gp41 (Lutje Hulsik
                     et al., 2013)"
                     /label=gp41 peptide
                     /note="recognized by the 2H10 single-chain llama nanobody"
                     /translation="KNEQELLELDKWASL"
     misc_feature    4021..4137
                     /label=cPPT/CTS
                     /note="central polypurine tract and central termination
                     sequence of HIV-1"
     enhancer        4160..4463
                     /label=CMV enhancer
                     /note="human cytomegalovirus immediate early enhancer"
     promoter        4464..4667
                     /label=CMV promoter
                     /note="human cytomegalovirus (CMV) immediate early
                     promoter"
     primer_bind     4618..4638
                     /label=CMV-F
                     /note="Human CMV immediate early promoter, forward primer"
     primer_bind     4664..4688
                     /label=LNCX
                     /note="Human CMV promoter, forward primer"
     protein_bind    4772..4796
                     /gene="mutant version of attB"
                     /label=attB1
                     /bound_moiety="BP Clonase(TM)"
                     /note="recombination site for the Gateway(R) BP reaction"
     primer_bind     complement(5099..5120)
                     /label=EGFP-N
                     /note="EGFP, reverse primer"
     primer_bind     5707..5728
                     /label=EGFP-C
                     /note="EGFP, forward primer"
     protein_bind    complement(5764..5788)
                     /gene="mutant version of attB"
                     /label=attB2
                     /bound_moiety="BP Clonase(TM)"
                     /note="recombination site for the Gateway(R) BP reaction"
     misc_feature    5819..6407
                     /label=WPRE
                     /note="woodchuck hepatitis virus posttranscriptional
                     regulatory element"
     primer_bind     complement(5872..5892)
                     /label=WPRE-R
                     /note="WPRE, reverse primer"
     CDS             complement(6290..6301)
                     /codon_start=1
                     /product="Factor Xa recognition and cleavage site"
                     /label=Factor Xa site
                     /translation="IEGR"
     primer_bind     complement(6456..6479)
                     /label=MSCV-rev
                     /note="Murine stem cell virus, reverse primer"
     primer_bind     6841..6860
                     /label=mPGK-F
                     /note="Mouse PGK promoter, forward primer"
     CDS             6929..7528
                     /codon_start=1
                     /gene="pac from Streptomyces alboniger"
                     /product="puromycin N-acetyltransferase"
                     /label=PuroR
                     /note="confers resistance to puromycin"
                     /translation="MTEYKPTVRLATRDDVPRAVRTLAAAFADYPATRHTVDPDRHIER
                     VTELQELFLTRVGLDIGKVWVADDGAAVAVWTTPESVEAGAVFAEIGPRMAELSGSRLA
                     AQQQMEGLLAPHRPKEPAWFLATVGVSPDHQGKGLGSAVVLPGVEAAERAGVPAFLETS
                     APRNLPFYERLGFTVTADVEVPEGPRTWCMTRKPGA"
     primer_bind     complement(6929..6948)
                     /label=Puro-R
                     /note="Puromycin resistance gene, reverse primer. Also
                     called puro-variant-R"
     primer_bind     7425..7445
                     /label=Puro-F
                     /note="Puromycin resistance gene, forward primer"
     LTR             7666..7899
                     /label=3' LTR (Delta-U3)
                     /note="self-inactivating 3' long terminal repeat (LTR) from
                     HIV-1"
     polyA_signal    7971..8092
                     /label=SV40 poly(A) signal
                     /note="SV40 polyadenylation signal"
     primer_bind     complement(8008..8027)
                     /label=SV40pA-R
                     /note="SV40 polyA, reverse primer"
     primer_bind     8062..8081
                     /label=EBV-rev
                     /note="SV40 polyA terminator, reverse primer"
     rep_origin      8132..8267
                     /label=SV40 ori
                     /note="SV40 origin of replication"
     primer_bind     8194..8213
                     /label=SV40pro-F
                     /note="SV40 promoter/origin, forward primer"
     primer_bind     complement(8287..8306)
                     /label=T7
                     /note="T7 promoter, forward primer"
     promoter        complement(8288..8306)
                     /label=T7 promoter
                     /note="promoter for bacteriophage T7 RNA polymerase"
     primer_bind     complement(8316..8333)
                     /label=M13 Forward
                     /note="In lacZ gene. Also called M13-F20 or M13 (-21)
                     Forward"
     primer_bind     complement(8316..8332)
                     /label=M13 fwd
                     /note="common sequencing primer, one of multiple similar
                     variants"
     primer_bind     complement(8325..8347)
                     /label=M13/pUC Forward
                     /note="In lacZ gene"
     rep_origin      8474..1
                     /direction=RIGHT
                     /label=f1 ori
                     /note="f1 bacteriophage origin of replication; arrow
                     indicates direction of (+) strand synthesis"
     primer_bind     complement(8561..8580)
                     /label=F1ori-R
                     /note="F1 origin, reverse primer"
     primer_bind     8771..8792
                     /label=F1ori-F
                     /note="F1 origin, forward primer"
ORIGIN
        1 taggtggcac ttttcgggga aatgtgcgcg gaacccctat ttgtttattt ttctaaatac
       61 attcaaatat gtatccgctc atgagacaat aaccctgata aatgcttcaa taatattgaa
      121 aaaggaagag tatgagtatt caacatttcc gtgtcgccct tattcccttt tttgcggcat
      181 tttgccttcc tgtttttgct cacccagaaa cgctggtgaa agtaaaagat gctgaagatc
      241 agttgggtgc acgagtgggt tacatcgaac tggatctcaa cagcggtaag atccttgaga
      301 gttttcgccc cgaagaacgt tttccaatga tgagcacttt taaagttctg ctatgtggcg
      361 cggtattatc ccgtattgac gccgggcaag agcaactcgg tcgccgcata cactattctc
      421 agaatgactt ggttgagtac tcaccagtca cagaaaagca tcttacggat ggcatgacag
      481 taagagaatt atgcagtgct gccataacca tgagtgataa cactgcggcc aacttacttc
      541 tgacaacgat cggaggaccg aaggagctaa ccgctttttt gcacaacatg ggggatcatg
      601 taactcgcct tgatcgttgg gaaccggagc tgaatgaagc cataccaaac gacgagcgtg
      661 acaccacgat gcctgtagca atggcaacaa cgttgcgcaa actattaact ggcgaactac
      721 ttactctagc ttcccggcaa caattaatag actggatgga ggcggataaa gttgcaggac
      781 cacttctgcg ctcggccctt ccggctggct ggtttattgc tgataaatct ggagccggtg
      841 agcgtgggtc tcgcggtatc attgcagcac tggggccaga tggtaagccc tcccgtatcg
      901 tagttatcta cacgacgggg agtcaggcaa ctatggatga acgaaataga cagatcgctg
      961 agataggtgc ctcactgatt aagcattggt aactgtcaga ccaagtttac tcatatatac
     1021 tttagattga tttaaaactt catttttaat ttaaaaggat ctaggtgaag atcctttttg
     1081 ataatctcat gaccaaaatc ccttaacgtg agttttcgtt ccactgagcg tcagaccccg
     1141 tagaaaagat caaaggatct tcttgagatc ctttttttct gcgcgtaatc tgctgcttgc
     1201 aaacaaaaaa accaccgcta ccagcggtgg tttgtttgcc ggatcaagag ctaccaactc
     1261 tttttccgaa ggtaactggc ttcagcagag cgcagatacc aaatactgtt cttctagtgt
     1321 agccgtagtt aggccaccac ttcaagaact ctgtagcacc gcctacatac ctcgctctgc
     1381 taatcctgtt accagtggct gctgccagtg gcgataagtc gtgtcttacc gggttggact
     1441 caagacgata gttaccggat aaggcgcagc ggtcgggctg aacggggggt tcgtgcacac
     1501 agcccagctt ggagcgaacg acctacaccg aactgagata cctacagcgt gagctatgag
     1561 aaagcgccac gcttcccgaa gggagaaagg cggacaggta tccggtaagc ggcagggtcg
     1621 gaacaggaga gcgcacgagg gagcttccag ggggaaacgc ctggtatctt tatagtcctg
     1681 tcgggtttcg ccacctctga cttgagcgtc gatttttgtg atgctcgtca ggggggcgga
     1741 gcctatggaa aaacgccagc aacgcggcct ttttacggtt cctggccttt tgctggcctt
     1801 ttgctcacat gttctttcct gcgttatccc ctgattctgt ggataaccgt attaccgcct
     1861 ttgagtgagc tgataccgct cgccgcagcc gaacgaccga gcgcagcgag tcagtgagcg
     1921 aggaagcgga agagcgccca atacgcaaac cgcctctccc cgcgcgttgg ccgattcatt
     1981 aatgcagctg gcacgacagg tttcccgact ggaaagcggg cagtgagcgc aacgcaatta
     2041 atgtgagtta gctcactcat taggcacccc aggctttaca ctttatgctt ccggctcgta
     2101 tgttgtgtgg aattgtgagc ggataacaat ttcacacagg aaacagctat gaccatgatt
     2161 acgccaagcg cgcaattaac cctcactaaa gggaacaaaa gctggagctg caagcttaat
     2221 gtagtcttat gcaatactct tgtagtcttg caacatggta acgatgagtt agcaacatgc
     2281 cttacaagga gagaaaaagc accgtgcatg ccgattggtg gaagtaaggt ggtacgatcg
     2341 tgccttatta ggaaggcaac agacgggtct gacatggatt ggacgaacca ctgaattgcc
     2401 gcattgcaga gatattgtat ttaagtgcct agctcgatac ataaacgggt ctctctggtt
     2461 agaccagatc tgagcctggg agctctctgg ctaactaggg aacccactgc ttaagcctca
     2521 ataaagcttg ccttgagtgc ttcaagtagt gtgtgcccgt ctgttgtgtg actctggtaa
     2581 ctagagatcc ctcagaccct tttagtcagt gtggaaaatc tctagcagtg gcgcccgaac
     2641 agggacttga aagcgaaagg gaaaccagag gagctctctc gacgcaggac tcggcttgct
     2701 gaagcgcgca cggcaagagg cgaggggcgg cgactggtga gtacgccaaa aattttgact
     2761 agcggaggct agaaggagag agatgggtgc gagagcgtca gtattaagcg ggggagaatt
     2821 agatcgcgat gggaaaaaat tcggttaagg ccagggggaa agaaaaaata taaattaaaa
     2881 catatagtat gggcaagcag ggagctagaa cgattcgcag ttaatcctgg cctgttagaa
     2941 acatcagaag gctgtagaca aatactggga cagctacaac catcccttca gacaggatca
     3001 gaagaactta gatcattata taatacagta gcaaccctct attgtgtgca tcaaaggata
     3061 gagataaaag acaccaagga agctttagac aagatagagg aagagcaaaa caaaagtaag
     3121 accaccgcac agcaagcggc cgctgatctt cagacctgga ggaggagata tgagggacaa
     3181 ttggagaagt gaattatata aatataaagt agtaaaaatt gaaccattag gagtagcacc
     3241 caccaaggca aagagaagag tggtgcagag agaaaaaaga gcagtgggaa taggagcttt
     3301 gttccttggg ttcttgggag cagcaggaag cactatgggc gcagcgtcaa tgacgctgac
     3361 ggtacaggcc agacaattat tgtctggtat agtgcagcag cagaacaatt tgctgagggc
     3421 tattgaggcg caacagcatc tgttgcaact cacagtctgg ggcatcaagc agctccaggc
     3481 aagaatcctg gctgtggaaa gatacctaaa ggatcaacag ctcctgggga tttggggttg
     3541 ctctggaaaa ctcatttgca ccactgctgt gccttggaat gctagttgga gtaataaatc
     3601 tctggaacag atttggaatc acacgacctg gatggagtgg gacagagaaa ttaacaatta
     3661 cacaagctta atacactcct taattgaaga atcgcaaaac cagcaagaaa agaatgaaca
     3721 agaattattg gaattagata aatgggcaag tttgtggaat tggtttaaca taacaaattg
     3781 gctgtggtat ataaaattat tcataatgat agtaggaggc ttggtaggtt taagaatagt
     3841 ttttgctgta ctttctatag tgaatagagt taggcaggga tattcaccat tatcgtttca
     3901 gacccacctc ccaaccccga ggggacccga caggcccgaa ggaatagaag aagaaggtgg
     3961 agagagagac agagacagat ccattcgatt agtgaacgga tctcgacggt atcggttaac
     4021 ttttaaaaga aaagggggga ttggggggta cagtgcaggg gaaagaatag tagacataat
     4081 agcaacagac atacaaacta aagaattaca aaaacaaatt acaaaattca aaattttatc
     4141 gataagcttg ggagttccgc gttacataac ttacggtaaa tggcccgcct ggctgaccgc
     4201 ccaacgaccc ccgcccattg acgtcaataa tgacgtatgt tcccatagta acgccaatag
     4261 ggactttcca ttgacgtcaa tgggtggagt atttacggta aactgcccac ttggcagtac
     4321 atcaagtgta tcatatgcca agtacgcccc ctattgacgt caatgacggt aaatggcccg
     4381 cctggcatta tgcccagtac atgaccttat gggactttcc tacttggcag tacatctacg
     4441 tattagtcat cgctattacc atggtgatgc ggttttggca gtacatcaat gggcgtggat
     4501 agcggtttga ctcacgggga tttccaagtc tccaccccat tgacgtcaat gggagtttgt
     4561 tttggcacca aaatcaacgg gactttccaa aatgtcgtaa caactccgcc ccattgacgc
     4621 aaatgggcgg taggcgtgta cggtgggagg tctatataag cagagctcgt ttagtgaacc
     4681 gtcagatcgc ctggagacgc catccacgct gttttgacct ccatagaaga caccgactct
     4741 agtccagtgt ggtggaattc tgcagatatc aacaagtttg tacaaaaaag caggctccac
     4801 catgaagggc cgaaagcctc gggacctgga acttccactt agcccaagcc tgctgggtgg
     4861 ccagggacct gaacggactc caggatcagg aacaagctct ggtcttcagg caccggggcc
     4921 agcgctttcg cccagcaagc gtagcggtct cgaggaccca gcgacgccat cgaagaagcc
     4981 acgtacccca tcggtgtcgt caaggctgga gcgcctgacc ctccagtcca gctttcaatt
     5041 cccatccact agtatggtga gcaagggcga ggagctgttc accggggttg tgcccatcct
     5101 ggtcgagctg gacggcgacg taaacggcca caagttcagc gtccgcggcg agggcgaggg
     5161 cgatgccacc aacggcaagc tgaccctgaa gttcatctgc accaccggca agctgcccgt
     5221 gccctggccc accctcgtga ccaccttcgg ctacggcgtg gcctgcttca gccgctaccc
     5281 cgaccacatg aagcagcacg acttcttcaa gtccgccatg cccgaaggct acgtccagga
     5341 gcgcaccatc tctttcaagg acgacggtac ctacaagacc cgcgccgagg tgaagttcga
     5401 gggcgacacc ctggtgaacc gcatcgagct gaagggcatc gacttcaagg aggacggcaa
     5461 catcctgggg cacaagctgg agtacaactt caacagccac aacgtctata tcacggccga
     5521 caagcagaag aacggcatca aggctaactt caagatccgc cacaacgttg aggacggcag
     5581 cgtgcagctc gccgaccact accagcagaa cacccccatc ggcgacggcc ccgtgctgct
     5641 gcccgacaac cactacctga gccatcagtc cgccctgagc aaagacccca acgagaagcg
     5701 cgatcacatg gtcctgctgg agttcgtgac cgccgcctaa gcggccgcac tcgagatatc
     5761 tagacccagc tttcttgtac aaagtggttg atatccagca cagtggcggc cgctcgacaa
     5821 tcaacctctg gattacaaaa tttgtgaaag attgactggt attcttaact atgttgctcc
     5881 ttttacgcta tgtggatacg ctgctttaat gcctttgtat catgctattg cttcccgtat
     5941 ggctttcatt ttctcctcct tgtataaatc ctggttgctg tctctttatg aggagttgtg
     6001 gcccgttgtc aggcaacgtg gcgtggtgtg cactgtgttt gctgacgcaa cccccactgg
     6061 ttggggcatt gccaccacct gtcagctcct ttccgggact ttcgctttcc ccctccctat
     6121 tgccacggcg gaactcatcg ccgcctgcct tgcccgctgc tggacagggg ctcggctgtt
     6181 gggcactgac aattccgtgg tgttgtcggg gaagctgacg tcctttccat ggctgctcgc
     6241 ctgtgttgcc acctggattc tgcgcgggac gtccttctgc tacgtccctt cggccctcaa
     6301 tccagcggac cttccttccc gcggcctgct gccggctctg cggcctcttc cgcgtcttcg
     6361 ccttcgccct cagacgagtc ggatctccct ttgggccgcc tccccgcctg gaattctacc
     6421 gggtagggga ggcgcttttc ccaaggcagt ctggagcatg cgctttagca gccccgctgg
     6481 gcacttggcg ctacacaagt ggcctctggc ctcgcacaca ttccacatcc accggtaggc
     6541 gccaaccggc tccgttcttt ggtggcccct tcgcgccacc ttctactcct cccctagtca
     6601 ggaagttccc ccccgccccg cagctcgcgt cgtgcaggac gtgacaaatg gaagtagcac
     6661 gtctcactag tctcgtgcag atggacagca ccgctgagca atggaagcgg gtaggccttt
     6721 ggggcagcgg ccaatagcag ctttgctcct tcgctttctg ggctcagagg ctgggaaggg
     6781 gtgggtccgg gggcgggctc aggggcgggg cgggcgcccg aaggtcctcc ggaggcccgg
     6841 cattctgcac gcttcaaaag cgcacgtctg ccgcgctgtt ctcctcttcc tcatctccgg
     6901 gcctttcgac ctgcagccca agcttaccat gaccgagtac aagcccacgg tgcgcctcgc
     6961 cacccgcgac gacgtcccca gggccgtacg caccctcgcc gccgcgttcg ccgactaccc
     7021 cgccacgcgc cacaccgtcg atccggaccg ccacatcgag cgggtcaccg agctgcaaga
     7081 actcttcctc acgcgcgtcg ggctcgacat cggcaaggtg tgggtcgcgg acgacggcgc
     7141 cgcggtggcg gtctggacca cgccggagag cgtcgaagcg ggggcggtgt tcgccgagat
     7201 cggcccgcgc atggccgagt tgagcggttc ccggctggcc gcgcagcaac agatggaagg
     7261 cctcctggcg ccgcaccggc ccaaggagcc cgcgtggttc ctggccaccg tcggcgtctc
     7321 gcccgaccac cagggcaagg gtctgggcag cgccgtcgtg ctccccggag tggaggcggc
     7381 cgagcgcgcc ggggtgcccg ccttcctgga gacctccgcg ccccgcaacc tccccttcta
     7441 cgagcggctc ggcttcaccg tcaccgccga cgtcgaggtg cccgaaggac cgcgcacctg
     7501 gtgcatgacc cgcaagcccg gtgcctgacg cccgccccac gacccgcagc gcccgaccga
     7561 aaggagcgca cgaccccatg catctcgagg gcccggtacc tttaagacca atgacttaca
     7621 aggcagctgt agatcttagc cactttttaa aagaaaaggg gggactggaa gggctagctc
     7681 actcccaacg aagacaagat ctgctttttg cttgtactgg gtctctctgg ttagaccaga
     7741 tctgagcctg ggagctctct ggctaactag ggaacccact gcttaagcct caataaagct
     7801 tgccttgagt gcttcaagta gtgtgtgccc gtctgttgtg tgactctggt aactagagat
     7861 ccctcagacc cttttagtca gtgtggaaaa tctctagcag tagtagttca tgtcatctta
     7921 ttattcagta tttataactt gcaaagaaat gaatatcaga gagtgagagg aacttgttta
     7981 ttgcagctta taatggttac aaataaagca atagcatcac aaatttcaca aataaagcat
     8041 ttttttcact gcattctagt tgtggtttgt ccaaactcat caatgtatct tatcatgtct
     8101 ggctctagct atcccgcccc taactccgcc catcccgccc ctaactccgc ccagttccgc
     8161 ccattctccg ccccatggct gactaatttt ttttatttat gcagaggccg aggccgcctc
     8221 ggcctctgag ctattccaga agtagtgagg aggctttttt ggaggcctag ggacgtaccc
     8281 aattcgccct atagtgagtc gtattacgcg cgctcactgg ccgtcgtttt acaacgtcgt
     8341 gactgggaaa accctggcgt tacccaactt aatcgccttg cagcacatcc ccctttcgcc
     8401 agctggcgta atagcgaaga ggcccgcacc gatcgccctt cccaacagtt gcgcagcctg
     8461 aatggcgaat gggnnnnnnn nnnnnnnnnn nnnnnnnnnn nnnnnnnnnn nnnnnnnnnn
     8521 nnnnnnnnnn nnnnnnnnnn nnnnnnnnnn nnnnnnnnnn nnnnnnnnnn nnnnnnnnnn
     8581 nnnnnnnnnn nnnnnnncnn nnnnnnnnnn nnnnnnnnnn nnnnnnnnnn nnnnnnnnnn
     8641 nnnnnnnnnn nnnnnnnnnn nnnnnnnnnn nnnnnnnnnn nnnnnnnnna nnnnnnnnnn
     8701 nnnnnnnnnn nnnnnnnnnn nnnnnnnnnn nnnnnnnnnc ctttgacgtt ggagtccacg
     8761 ttctttaata gtggactctt gttccaaact ggaacaacac tcaaccctat ctcggtctat
     8821 tcttttgatt tataagggat tttgccgatt tcggcctatt ggttaaaaaa tgagctgatt
     8881 taacaaaaat ttaacgcgaa ttttaacaaa atattaacgc ttacaatt
//
