[The description below was written by a language model from this plasmid's Addgene catalogue record and the feature table of its GenBank file.]
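Description:
pLentiCMV Puro DEST ERKKTRClover is an 8.9 kb third-generation-style, self-inactivating HIV-1 lentiviral expression plasmid built on the pLenti CMV Puro DEST (w118-1) Gateway destination backbone. It is propagated in E. coli through a high-copy ColE1/pUC-type origin with ampicillin selection (bla), and also carries an f1 origin and an SV40 origin. The viral genome is transcribed from an RSV promoter fused to a truncated 5' LTR. It contains the Psi packaging signal, the RRE for Rev-dependent nuclear export, the cPPT/CTS, a WPRE to enhance transcript stability and expression, and a U3-deleted 3' LTR followed by an SV40 polyadenylation signal. Because packaging functions are absent, virus production requires helper plasmids supplied in trans.

The payload is the ERK Kinase Translocation Reporter fused to the green fluorescent protein mClover. It was introduced by Gateway recombination, so it sits between attB1 and attB2 sites directly downstream of the CMV enhancer/promoter. The insert itself is not annotated as a coding feature in the table, though EGFP-family primer sites fall within it, consistent with the Clover moiety. Downstream of the WPRE lies a puromycin N-acetyltransferase gene for selecting transduced mammalian cells. Its promoter is not annotated, but a mouse PGK primer site just upstream suggests a PGK promoter.

Kinase translocation reporters convert phosphorylation by a specific kinase into a shift of the fluorescent protein between nucleus and cytoplasm. The construct is therefore used to make stable cell lines in which ERK activity can be followed by live imaging in single cells.
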