Addgene plasmid #59150: pLentiCMV Puro DEST ERKKTRClover
Purpose: Lentiviral vector to express ERK KTR mClover under CMV promoter (With Puromycin Resistance)
Depositing lab: Markus Covert. Depositing organization: Stanford University. Publication: High-sensitivity measurements of multiple kinase activities in live single cells. Regot S, Hughey JJ, Bajar BT, Carrasco S, Covert MW. Cell. 2014 Jun 19;157(7):1724-34. doi: 10.1016/j.cell.2014.04.039. PubMed 24949979.
Backbone
  Vector backbone: pLenti CMV Puro DEST (w118-1)
  Backbone manufacturer: Eric Campeau Lab (Addgene Plasmid 17452)
  Vector type: Mammalian Expression, Lentiviral
  Selectable markers: Puromycin
Growth in bacteria
  Bacterial resistance: Ampicillin, 100 μg/mL
  Growth temperature: 30°C
  Growth strain: Stbl3
  Copy number: Unknown
Gene/Insert
  Gene/Insert name: ERK Kinase Translocation Reporter
  Promoter: CMV
  Cloning method: Gateway Cloning
  Sequencing primers: 5′ CGTCGCCGTCCAGCTCGACCAG
Terms and licenses: Academic/Nonprofit Terms; Industry Terms: Not Available to Industry
How to cite: pLentiCMV Puro DEST ERKKTRClover was a gift from Markus Covert (Addgene plasmid # 59150 ; http://n2t.net/addgene:59150 ; RRID:Addgene_59150)
