>Addgene plasmid #59150 | pLentiCMV Puro DEST ERKKTRClover | addgene partial sequence | sequence record 95730 | Futet-R 5'-CAAAGGCATTAAAGCAGCGT-3'
GTAAAAGGAGCAACATAGTTAAGAATACCAGTCAATCTTTCACAAATTTTGTAATCCAGAGGTTGATTGT
CGAGCGGCCGCCACTGTGCTGGATATCAACCACTTTGTACAAGAAAGCTGGGTCTAGATATCTCGAGTGC
GGCCGCTTAGGCGGCGGTCACGAACTCCAGCAGGACCATGTGATCGCGCTTCTCGTTGGGGTCTTTGCTC
AGGGCGGACTGATGGCTCAGGTAGTGGTTGTCGGGCAGCAGCACGGGGCCGTCGCCGATGGGGGTGTTCT
GCTGGTAGTGGTCGGCGAGCTGCACGCTGCCGTCCTCAACGTTGTGGCGGATCTTGAAGTTAGCCTTGAT
GCCGTTCTTCTGCTTGTCGGCCGTGATATAGACGTTGTGGCTGTTGAAGTTGTACTCCAGCTTGTGCCCC
AGGATGTTGCCGTCCTCCTTGAAGTCGATGCCCTTCAGCTCGATGCGGTTCACCAGGGTGTCGCCCTCGA
ACTTCACCTCGGCGCGGGTCTTGTAGGTACCGTCGTCCTTGAAAGAGATGGTGCGCTCCTGGACGTAGCC
TTCGGGCATGGCGGACTTGAAGAAGTCGTGCTGCTTCATGTGGTCGGGGTAGCGGCTGAAGCAGGCCACG
CCGTA
