>Addgene plasmid #59150 | pLentiCMV Puro DEST ERKKTRClover | addgene partial sequence | sequence record 95734 | mPGK-F 5'-cattctgcacgcttcaaaag-3'
TGTTCTCCTCTTCCTCATCTCCGGGCCTTTCGACCTGCAGCCCAAGCTTACCATGACCGAGTACAAGCCC
ACGGTGCGCCTCGCCACCCGCGACGACGTCCCCAGGGCCGTACGCACCCTCGCCGCCGCGTTCGCCGACT
ACCCCGCCACGCGCCACACCGTCGATCCGGACCGCCACATCGAGCGGGTCACCGAGCTGCAAGAACTCTT
CCTCACGCGCGTCGGGCTCGACATCGGCAAGGTGTGGGTCGCGGACGACGGCGCCGCGGTGGCGGTCTGG
ACCACGCCGGAGAGCGTCGAAGCGGGGGCGGTGTTCGCCGAGATCGGCCCGCGCATGGCCGAGTTGAGCG
GTTCCCGGCTGGCCGCGCAGCAACAGATGGAAGGCCTCCTGGCGCCGCACCGGCCCAAGGAGCCCGCGTG
GTTCCTGGCCACCGTCGGCGTCTCGCCCGACCACCAGGGCAAGGGTCTGGGCAGCGCCGTCGTGCTCCCC
GGAGTGGAGGCGGCCGAGCGCGCCGGGGTGCCCGCCTTCCTGGAGACCTCCGCGCCCCGCAACCTCCCCT
TCTACGAGCGGCTCGGCTTCACCGTCACCGCCGA
