>Addgene plasmid #59150 | pLentiCMV Puro DEST ERKKTRClover | addgene partial sequence | sequence record 96666 | cPPT-F 5'-gggaaagaatagtagacataatag-3'
AACTAAAGAATTACAAAAACAAATTACAAAAATTCAAAATTTTATCGATAAGCTTGGGAGTTCCGCGTTA
CATAACTTACGGTAAATGGCCCGCCTGGCTGACCGCCCAACGACCCCCGCCCATTGACGTCAATAATGAC
GTATGTTCCCATAGTAACGCCAATAGGGACTTTCCATTGACGTCAATGGGTGGAGTATTTACGGTAAACT
GCCCACTTGGCAGTACATCAAGTGTATCATATGCCAAGTACGCCCCCTATTGACGTCAATGACGGTAAAT
GGCCCGCCTGGCATTATGCCCAGTACATGACCTTATGGGACTTTCCTACTTGGCAGTACATCTACGTATT
AGTCATCGCTATTACCATGGTGATGCGGTTTTGGCAGTACATCAATGGGCGTGGATAGCGGTTTGACTCA
CGGGGATTTCCAAGTCTCCACCCCATTGACGTCAATGGGAGTTTGTTTTGGCACCAAAATCAACGGGACT
TTCCAAAATGTCGTAACAACTCCGCCCCATTGACGCAAATGGGCGGTAGGCGTGTACGGTGGGAGGTCTA
TATAAGCAGAGCTCGTTTAGTGAACCGTCAGATCGCCTGGAGACGCCATCCACGCTGTTTTGACCTCCAT
AGAAGACACCGACTCTAGTCCAGTGTGGTGGAATTCTGCAGATATCAACAAGTTTGTACAAAAAAGCAGG
CTCCACCATGAAGGGCCGAAAGCCTCGGGACCTGGAACTTCCACTTAGCCCAAGCCTGCTGGGTGGCCAG
GGACCTGAACGGACTCCA
