>Addgene plasmid #59150 | pLentiCMV Puro DEST ERKKTRClover | addgene partial sequence | sequence record 96670 | GFPGenotRW 5'-AGTCGATGCCCTTCAGCTCGAT-3'
AACTTCACCTCGGCGCGGGTCTTGTAGGTACCGTCGTCCTTGAAAGAGATGGTGCGCTCCTGGACGTAGC
CTTCGGGCATGGCGGACTTGAAGAAGTCGTGCTGCTTCATGTGGTCGGGGTAGCGGCTGAAGCAGGCCAC
GCCGTAGCCGAAGGTGGTCACGAGGGTGGGCCAGGGCACGGGCAGCTTGCCGGTGGTGCAGATGAACTTC
AGGGTCAGCTTGCCGTTGGTGGCATCGCCCTCGCCCTCGCCGCGGACGCTGAACTTGTGGCCGTTTACGT
CGCCGTCCAGCTCGACCAGGATGGGCACAACCCCGGTGAACAGCTCCTCGCCCTTGCTCACCATACTAGT
GGATGGGAATTGAAAGCTGGACTGGAGGGTCAGGCGCTCCAGCCTTGACGACACCGATGGGGTACGTGGC
TTCTTCGATGGCGTCGCTGGGTCCTCGAGACCGCTACGCTTGCTGGGCGAAAGCGCTGGCCCCGGTGCCT
GAAGACCAGAGCTTGTTCCTGATCCTGGAGTCCGTTCAGGTCCCTGGCCACCCAGCAGGCTTGGGCTAAG
TGGAAGTTCCAGGTCCCGAGGCTTTCGGCCCTTCATGGTGGAGCCTGCTTTTTTGTACAAACTTGTTGAT
ATCTGCAGAATTCCACCACACTGGACTAGAGTCGGTGTCTTCTATGGAGGTCAAAACAGCGTGGATGGCG
TCTCCAGGCGATCTGACGGTTCACTAAACGAGCTCTGCTTATATAGACCTCCCACCGTACACGCCTACCG
CCCATTTGCGTCA
